Addgene plasmid #204734: iF59 PB-TO-oNgn2-puro
Purpose: Improved Dox-inducible neurogenin-2; Piggybac Tet-ON plasmid for differentiating hiPSCs into glutamatergic neurons via NGN2 expression. oNGN2 is a Phospho-mutant which avoids inhibition by cdk kinase.
Depositing lab: iPSC Neurodegenerative Disease Initiative (iNDI) & Michael Ward. Depositing organization: National Institute of Neurological Disorders and Strokes (NINDS).
Backbone
  Vector backbone: K4
  Vector type: Mammalian Expression
  Selectable markers: Puromycin
Growth in bacteria
  Bacterial resistance: Ampicillin, 100 μg/mL
  Growth temperature: 37°C
  Growth strain: DH5alpha
  Copy number: High Copy
Gene/Insert
  Gene/Insert name: Optimized neurogenin-2
  Species: Synthetic
  Cloning method: Gibson Cloning
Terms and licenses: Academic/Nonprofit Terms; Industry Terms: Not Available to Industry
How to cite: iF59 PB-TO-oNgn2-puro was a gift from iPSC Neurodegenerative Disease Initiative (iNDI) & Michael Ward (Addgene plasmid # 204734 ; http://n2t.net/addgene:204734 ; RRID:Addgene_204734)
