[The description below was written by a language model from this plasmid's Addgene catalogue record and pLannotate feature annotations shown in this document.]
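Description:
iF59 PB-TO-oNgn2-puro is a 13.2 kb mammalian expression plasmid, built on a backbone recorded as K4, that delivers a doxycycline-inducible neurogenin-2 cassette into human iPSCs by piggyBac transposition. It is propagated in E. coli as a high-copy plasmid through a ColE1/pUC-type origin with ampicillin resistance (AmpR), and it also carries an f1 origin. Various lac-region remnants and short lambda, RSF ori, globin and olfactory-receptor matches look like backbone or spacer remnants rather than functional parts. The piggyBac terminal repeats implied by the name and purpose were not picked up in the automated feature table, so their positions cannot be stated from the record.

The payload consists of three mammalian units. A TRE3G Tet-responsive promoter drives the NEUROG2 coding sequence, terminated by an SV40 poly(A) signal. The insert is described as a synthetic, optimized "oNGN2", a phospho-mutant designed to escape inhibition by cdk kinases. On the opposite strand, a CAG-type promoter (CMV enhancer, chicken β-actin promoter and chimeric intron) expresses a tetR-derived coding sequence ending in a rabbit β-globin poly(A). In a Tet-ON design this is presumably the reverse transactivator that activates TRE3G when doxycycline is present, although only its tetR portion is annotated. A synthetic poly(A) and a transcriptional pause site lie next to this unit, likely limiting read-through between cassettes. Finally, an EF-1α promoter drives the puromycin N-acetyltransferase gene (pac) with a bGH poly(A). This cassette is flanked by two loxP sites, which suggests the selection marker could be removed by Cre after stable lines are established.

The stated use is to generate puromycin-selected hiPSC lines that can be differentiated into glutamatergic neurons through doxycycline-induced NGN2 expression.
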