Features (pLannotate 1.2.2; 34 found; start..end, strand, type, name):
     32..104     -  rep_origin     RSF ori (fragment): Plasmids containing the RSF 1030 origin of replication can be propagated in E. coli cells that contain additional plasmids with compatible origins.
    369..424     -  polyA_signal   β-globin poly(A) signal: rabbit β-globin polyadenylation signal (Gil and Proudfoot, 1987)
    495..575     -  CDS            HBB (fragment): HBB_PONPY - Experimental evidence at transcript level: Swiss-Prot protein existence level 2. Involved in oxygen transport from the lung to the various peripheral tissues. From Pongo pygmaeus (Bornean orangutan).
    709..1326    -  CDS            tetR: TETR2_ECOLX - Experimental evidence at protein level: Swiss-Prot protein existence level 1. TetR is the repressor of the tetracycline resistance element; its N-terminal region forms a helix-turn-helix structure and binds DNA. Binding of tetracycline to TetR reduces the repressor affinity for the tetracycline resistance gene (tetA) promoter operator sites. From Escherichia coli.
   1385..2401    -  intron         chimeric intron: chimera between introns from chicken β-actin and rabbit β-globin
   2402..2679    -  promoter       chicken β-actin promoter: No description available
   2681..3060    -  enhancer       CMV enhancer: human cytomegalovirus immediate early enhancer
   3061..3109    +  polyA_signal   poly(A) signal: synthetic polyadenylation signal
   3123..3214    +  misc_feature   pause site: RNA polymerase II transcriptional pause signal from the human α2 globin gene
   3759..3887    -  CDS            OR51A4 (fragment): O51A4_HUMAN - Experimental evidence at transcript level: Swiss-Prot protein existence level 2. Odorant receptor. From Homo sapiens (Human).
   3913..4071    -  CDS            OR51A7 (fragment): O51A7_HUMAN - Experimental evidence at transcript level: Swiss-Prot protein existence level 2. Odorant receptor. From Homo sapiens (Human).
   4426..4459    +  protein_bind   loxP: Cre-mediated recombination occurs in the 8-bp core sequence (GCATACAT). Cre recombinase
   4459..5619    +  promoter       EF-1α promoter: strong constitutive promoter for human elongation factor EF-1α
   5640..6236    +  CDS            pac: PUAC_STRAD - Protein predicted: Swiss-Prot protein existence level 4. Detoxification of puromycin. From Streptomyces alboniger.
   6248..6472    +  polyA_signal   bGH poly(A) signal: bovine growth hormone polyadenylation signal
   6473..6506    +  protein_bind   loxP: Cre-mediated recombination occurs in the 8-bp core sequence (GCATACAT). Cre recombinase
   7066..7533    +  CDS            B (fragment): PORTL_LAMBD - Experimental evidence at protein level: Swiss-Prot protein existence level 1. Forms the portal vertex of the capsid (PubMed:6228056, PubMed:6232391). This portal plays critical roles in head assembly, genome packaging, neck/tail attachment, and genome ejection (Probable). The portal protein multimerizes as a single ring-shaped homododecamer arranged around a central channel (PubMed:6232391). Binds to the terminase subunits to form the packaging machine (PubMed:7799432). From Escherichia phage lambda (Bacteriophage lambda).
   7569..7591    -  protein_bind   lac operator (fragment): The lac repressor binds to the lac operator to inhibit transcription in E. coli. This inhibition can be relieved by adding lactose or isopropyl-β-D-thiogalactopyranoside (IPTG). lac repressor encoded by lacI
   7595..7625    -  promoter       lac promoter: promoter for the E. coli lac operon
   7640..7661    -  protein_bind   CAP binding site: CAP binding activates transcription in the presence of cAMP. E. coli catabolite activator protein
   7674..7766    -  CDS            lacI (fragment): lac repressor; lacI; The lac repressor binds to the lac operator to inhibit transcription in E. coli. This inhibition can be relieved by adding lactose or isopropyl-β-D-thiogalactopyranoside (IPTG).
   7949..8537    -  rep_origin     ori: high-copy-number ColE1/pMB1/pBR322/pUC origin of replication
   8708..9568    -  CDS            AmpR: β-lactamase; bla; confers resistance to ampicillin, carbenicillin, and related antibiotics
   9569..9673    -  promoter       AmpR promoter: bla
   9726..10154   -  rep_origin     f1 ori (sequence partly withheld): f1 bacteriophage origin of replication; arrow indicates direction of (+) strand synthesis
  10159..10314   -  CDS            lacZα (fragment): LacZα fragment of β-galactosidase; lacZ fragment
  10316..10435   +  CDS            B (fragment): PORTL_LAMBD - Experimental evidence at protein level: Swiss-Prot protein existence level 1. Forms the portal vertex of the capsid (PubMed:6228056, PubMed:6232391). This portal plays critical roles in head assembly, genome packaging, neck/tail attachment, and genome ejection (Probable). The portal protein multimerizes as a single ring-shaped homododecamer arranged around a central channel (PubMed:6232391). Binds to the terminase subunits to form the packaging machine (PubMed:7799432). From Escherichia phage lambda (Bacteriophage lambda).
  11609..11986   +  promoter       TRE3G promoter: 3rd-generation Tet-responsive promoter that can be activated by binding of Tet-On® 3G
  12002..12817   +  CDS            NEUROG2: NGN2_HUMAN - Also known as ATOH4, BHLHA8, NGN2. Experimental evidence at protein level: Swiss-Prot protein existence level 1. Transcriptional regulator. Involved in neuronal differentiation. Activates transcription by binding to the E box (5'- CANNTG-3'). From Homo sapiens (Human).
  12860..12981   +  polyA_signal   SV40 poly(A) signal: SV40 polyadenylation signal
  13052..13074   -  protein_bind   lac operator (fragment): The lac repressor binds to the lac operator to inhibit transcription in E. coli. This inhibition can be relieved by adding lactose or isopropyl-β-D-thiogalactopyranoside (IPTG). lac repressor encoded by lacI
  13078..13108   -  promoter       lac promoter: promoter for the E. coli lac operon
  13123..13144   -  protein_bind   CAP binding site: CAP binding activates transcription in the presence of cAMP. E. coli catabolite activator protein
  13157..30      -  CDS            lacI (fragment) (across the origin): lac repressor; lacI; The lac repressor binds to the lac operator to inhibit transcription in E. coli. This inhibition can be relieved by adding lactose or isopropyl-β-D-thiogalactopyranoside (IPTG).
>Addgene plasmid #204734 | iF59 PB-TO-oNgn2-puro | addgene full sequence | sequence record 403386 | Addgene Partial NGS Result
GCGGGGAGAGGCGGTTTGCGTATTGGGCGCTCTTCCGCTTCCTCGCTCACTGACTCGCTGCGCTCGGTCG
TTCGGCTGCGGCGAGCGGTATCAGCTCACTCAAAGGACGGCCGCACATGTAAGGAAAATTTTAGGGATGT
TAAAGAAAAAAATAACACAAAACAAAATATAAAAAAAATCTAACCTCAAGTCAAGGCTTTTCTATGGAAT
AAGGAATGGACAGCAGGGGGCTGTTTCATATACTGATGACCTCTTTATAGCCAACCTTTGTTCATGGCAG
CCAGCATATGGGCATATGTTGCCAAACTCTAAACCAAATACTCATTCTGATGTTTTAAATGATTTGCCCT
CCCATATGTCCTTCCGAGTGAGAGACACAAAAAATTCCAACACACTATTGCAATGAAAATAAATTTCCTT
TATTAGCCAGAAGTCAGATGCTCAAGGGGCTTCATGATGTCCCCATAATTTTTGGCAGAGGGAAAAAGAT
CTCAGTGGTATTTGTGAGCCAGGGCATTGGCCACACCAGTCACCACCTTCTGATAGGCAGCCTGCACCTG
AGGAGTGAATTCACGCGTTTTAGCCTGGCAGCATATCGAGATCGAAGTCATCGAGAGCGTCAGCAGGGAG
CATATCCAGATCAAAATCATCCAGGGCATCGGCGGGCAGCATGTCCAGGTCGAAGTCGTCCAGGGCGTCG
GTGGGTCCGCCGCTCTCGCACTTCAGCTGCTTCTCGAGGCCGCAGATGATCAGTTCCAGGCCGAACAGGA
AGGCGGGCTCGGCGCCCTGTCTGTCGAACAGCTCGATGGCCTGCTTCAGCAGGGGGGGCATGCTGTCGGT
GGTGGGTGTCTCTCTTTCCTCTTTGGCGACCTGGTGTTCCTGTTCTTCCAGCACGCAGCCCAGGGTGAAG
TGGCCCACGGCGCTCAGGGCGTACAGGGCGTTTTCCAGGCTGAAGCCCTGCTGGCACAGGAAGGCCAGCT
GGTTTTCCAGTGTCTCGTACTGCTTCTCGGTGGGTCTGGTGCCCAGGTGCACTTTGGCGCCGTCCCGGTG
GCTCAGCAGGGCGCATCTGTAGCTCTTGGCGTTGTTCCGCAGGAAGTCCTGCCAGCTCTCGCCTTCCAGA
GGGCAGCTGTGGGTGTGGTGCCGGTCCAGCATCTCGATGGGCAGGGCGTCCAGCAGGGCCCGCTTGTTCT
TCACGTGCCAGTACAGGGTGGGCTGTTCCACGCCCAGTTTCTGGGCCAGCTTCCGGGTGGTCAGGCCCTC
GATGCCCACGCCGTTCAGCAGTTCCAGGGCGCTGTTGATCACTTTGCTCTTGTCCAGCCGGCTCATGTCG
ACATTCTTTGCCAAAATGATGAGACAGCACAATAACCAGCACGTTGCCCAGGAGCTGTAGGAAAAAGAAG
AAGGCATGAACATGGTTAGCAGAGGCTCTAGAGCCGCCGGTCACACGCCAGAAGCCGAACCCCGCCCTGC
CCCGTCCCCCCCGAAGGCAGCCGTCCCCCCGCGGACAGCCCCGAGGCTGGAGAGGGAGAAGGGGACGGCG
GCGCGGCGACGCACGAAGGCCCTCCCCGCCCATTTCCTTCCTGCCGGCGCCGCACCGCTTCGCCCCGCGC
CCGCTAGAGGGGGTGCGGCGGCGCCTCCCAGATTTCGGCTCCGCACAGATTTGGGACAAAGGAAGTCCCT
GCGCCCTCTCGCACGATTACCATAAAAGGCAATGGCTGCGGCTCGCCGCGCCTCGACAGCCGCCGGCGCT
CCGGGGGCCGCCGCGCCCCTCCCCCGAGCCCTCCCCGGCCCGAGGCGGCCCCGCCCCGCCCGGCACCCCC
ACCTGCCGCCACCCCCCGCCCGGCACGGCGAGCCCCGCGCCACGCCCCGTACGGAGCCCCGCACCCGAAG
CCGGGCCGTGCTCAGCAACTCGGGGAGGGGGGTGCAGGGGGGGTTGCAGCCCGACCGACGCGCCCACACC
CCCTGCTCACCCCCCCACGCACACACCCCGCACGCAGCCTTTGTTCCCCTCGCAGCCCCCCCCGCACCGC
GGGGCACCGCCCCCGGCCGCGCTCCCCTCGCGCACACTGCGGAGCGCACAAAGCCCCGCGCCGCGCCCGC
AGCGCTCACAGCCGCCGGGCAGCGCGGAGCCGCACGCGGCGCTCCCCACGCACACACACACGCACGCACC
CCCCGAGCCGCTCCCCCCGCACAAAGGGCCCTCCCGGAGCCCCTCAAGGCTTTCACGCAGCCACAGAAAA
GAAACAAGCCGTCATTAAACCAAGCGCTAATTACAGCCCGGAGGAGAAGGGCCGTCCCGCCCGCTCACCT
GTGGGAGTAACGCGGTCAGTCAGAGCCGGGGCGGGCGGCGCGAGGCGGCGGCGGAGCGGGGCACGGGGCG
AAGGCAGCGCGCAGCGACTCCCGCCCGCCGCGCGCTTCGCTTTTTATAGGGCCGCCGCCGCCGCCGCCTC
GCCATAAAAGGAAACTTTCGGAGCGCGCCGCTCTGATTGGCTGCCGCCGCACCTCTCCGCCTCGCCCCGC
CCCGCCCCTCGCCCCGCCCCGCCCCGCCTGGCGCGCGCCCCCCCCCCCCCCCCGCCCCCATCGCTGCACA
AAATAATTAAAAAATAAATAAATACAAAATTGGGGGTGGGGAGGGGGGGGAGATGGGGAGAGTGAAGCAG
AACGTGGGGCTCACCTCGACCATGGTAATAGCGATGACTAATACGTAGATGTACTGCCAAGTAGGAAAGT
CCCATAAGGTCATGTACTGGGCATAATGCCAGGCGGGCCATTTACCGTCATTGACGTCAATAGGGGGCGT
ACTTGGCATATGATACACTTGATGTACTGCCAAGTGGGCAGTTTACCGTAAATACTCCACCCATTGACGT
CAATGGAAAGTCCCTATTGGCGTTACTATGGGAACATACGTCATTATTGACGTCAATGGGCGGGGGTCGT
TGGGCGGTCAGCCAGGCGGGCCATTTACCGTAAGTTATGTAACGCGGAACTCCATATATGGGCTATGAAC
TAATGACCCCGTAATTGATTACTATTAATAACTAGTCAATAATCAATGTCAATAAAATATCTTTATTTTC
ATTACATCTGTGTGTTGGTTTTTTGTGTGAATCGATAGTACTAACATACGCTCTCCATCAAAACAAAACG
AAACAAAACAAACTAGCAAAATAGGCTGTCCCCAGTGCAAGTGCAGGTGCCAGAACATTTCTCTGAGCTC
ACGGGGACAGCCCCCCCCCAAAGCCCCCAGGGATGTAATTACGTCCCTCCCCCGCTAGGGGGCAGCAGCG
AGCCGCCCGGGGCTCCGCTCCGGTCCGGCGCTCCCCCCGCATCCCCGAGCCGGCAGCGTGCGGGGACAGC
CCGGGCACGGGGAAGGTGGCACGGGATCGCTTTCCTCTGAACGCTTCTCGCTGCTCTTTGAGCCTGCAGA
CACCTGGGGGGATACGGGGAAAAAGCTTTAGGCTGAAAGAGAGATTTAGAATGACAGAATCATAGAACGG
CCTGGGTTGCAAAGGAGCACAGTGCTCATCCAGATCCAACCCCCTGCTATGTGCAGGGTCATCAACCAGC
AGCCCAGGCTGCCCAGAGCCACATCCAGCCTGGCCTTGAATGCCTGCAGGGATGGGGCATCCACAGCCTC
CTTGGGCAACCTGTTCAGTGCGTCACCACCCTCTGGGGGAAAAACTGCCTCCTCATATCCAACCCAAACC
TCCCCTGTCTCAGTGTAAAGCCATTCCCCCTTGTCCTATCAAGGGGGAGTTTGCTGTGACATTGTTGGTC
TGGGGTGACACATGTTTGCCAATTCAGTGCATCACGGAGAGGCAGATCTTGGGGATAAGGAAGTGCAGGA
CAGCATGGACGTGGGACATGCAGGTGTTGAGGGCTCTGGGACACTCTCCAAGTCACAGCGTTCAGAACAG
CCTTAAGGATAAGAAGATAGGATAGAAGGACAAAGAGCAAGTTAAAACCCAGCATGGAGAGGAGCACAAA
AAGGCCACAGACACTGCTGGTCCCTGTGTCTGAGCCTGCATGTTTGATGGTGTCTGGATGCAAGCAGAAG
GGGTGGAAGAGCTTGCCTGGAGAGATACAGCTGGGTCAGTAGGACTGGGACAGGCAGCTGGAGAATTGCC
ATGTAGATGTTCATACAATCGTCAAATCATGAAGGCTGGAAAAGCCCTCCAAGATCCCCAAGACCAACCC
CAACCCACCCACCGTGCCCACTGGCCATGTCCCTCAGTGCCACATCCCCACAGTTCTTCATCACCTCCAG
GGACGGTGACCCCCCCACCTCCGTGGGCAGCTGTGCCACTGCAGCACCGCTCTTTGGAGAAGGTAAATCT
TGCTAAATCCAGCCCGACCCTCCCCTGGCACAACGTAAGGCCATTATCTCTCATCCAACTCCAGGACGGA
GTCAGTGAGAATATTATAACTTCGTATAGCATACATTATACGAAGTTATGGGCAGAGCGCACATCGCCCA
CAGTCCCCGAGAAGTTGGGGGGAGGGGTCGGCAATTGAACCGGTGCCTAGAGAAGGTGGCGCGGGGTAAA
CTGGGAAAGTGATGTCGTGTACTGGCTCCGCCTTTTTCCCGAGGGTGGGGGAGAACCGTATATAAGTGCA
GTAGTCGCCGTGAACGTTCTTTTTCGCAACGGGTTTGCCGCCAGAACACAGGTAAGTGCCGTGTGTGGTT
CCCGCGGGCCTGGCCTCTTTACGGGTTATGGCCCTTGCGTGCCTTGAATTACTTCCACCTGGCTGCAGTA
CGTGATTCTTGATCCCGAGCTTCGGGTTGGAAGTGGGTGGGAGAGTTCGAGGCCTTGCGCTTAAGGAGCC
CCTTCGCCTCGTGCTTGAGTTGAGGCCTGGCCTGGGCGCTGGGGCCGCCGCGTGCGAATCTGGTGGCACC
TTCGCGCCTGTCTCGCTGCTTTCGATAAGTCTCTAGCCATTTAAAATTTTTGATGACCTGCTGCGACGCT
TTTTTTCTGGCAAGATAGTCTTGTAAATGCGGGCCAAGATCTGCACACTGGTATTTCGGTTTTTGGGGCC
GCGGGCGGCGACGGGGCCCGTGCGTCCCAGCGCACATGTTCGGCGAGGCGGGGCCTGCGAGCGCGGCCAC
CGAGAATCGGACGGGGGTAGTCTCAAGCTGGCCGGCCTGCTCTGGTGCCTGGCCTCGCGCCGCCGTGTAT
CGCCCCGCCCTGGGCGGCAAGGCTGGCCCGGTCGGCACCAGTTGCGTGAGCGGAAAGATGGCCGCTTCCC
GGCCCTGCTGCAGGGAGCTCAAAATGGAGGACGCGGCGCTCGGGAGAGCGGGCGGGTGAGTCACCCACAC
AAAGGAAAAGGGCCTTTCCGTCCTCAGCCGTCGCTTCATGTGACTCCACGGAGTACCGGGCGCCGTCCAG
GCACCTCGATTAGTTCTCGCGCTTTTGGAGTACGTCGTCTTTAGGTTGGGGGGAGGGGTTTTATGCGATG
GAGTTTCCCCACACTGAGTGGGTGGAGACTGAAGTTAGGCCAGCTTGGCACTTGATGTAATTCTCCTTGG
AATTTGCCCTTTTTGAGTTTGGATCTTGGTTCATTCTCAAGCCTCAGACAGTGGTTCAAAGTTTTTTTCT
TCCATTTCAGGTGTCGTGATTTGCGGCCGCGCCGCCACCATGACAGAGTACAAACCAACTGTACGCCTTG
CAACAAGAGACGACGTACCTCGGGCCGTCAGAACACTGGCTGCTGCTTTCGCCGACTACCCTGCTACACG
GCACACGGTTGACCCAGACCGGCACATTGAACGGGTGACAGAGCTTCAAGAGCTTTTCCTCACCCGAGTG
GGGTTGGACATTGGGAAGGTTTGGGTCGCGGATGACGGCGCTGCCGTGGCGGTATGGACGACACCAGAGA
GTGTTGAGGCAGGTGCTGTATTCGCTGAGATTGGTCCGAGGATGGCGGAACTGAGTGGGTCCCGACTCGC
AGCTCAGCAACAAATGGAGGGCCTTCTGGCCCCCCATCGGCCGAAAGAGCCTGCATGGTTTTTGGCAACA
GTTGGCGTATCCCCGGACCACCAGGGCAAGGGACTGGGTTCTGCTGTTGTCCTGCCAGGGGTTGAGGCCG
CTGAAAGGGCAGGTGTCCCGGCATTTCTTGAAACCTCTGCACCAAGGAACCTTCCGTTCTACGAGCGACT
TGGTTTCACCGTTACTGCGGATGTTGAAGTACCAGAAGGACCGAGGACTTGGTGTATGACAAGAAAGCCG
GGCGCATAGTAAGAATTCTGTGCCTTCTAGTTGCCAGCCATCTGTTGTTTGCCCCTCCCCCGTGCCTTCC
TTGACCCTGGAAGGTGCCACTCCCACTGTCCTTTCCTAATAAAATGAGGAAATTGCATCGCATTGTCTGA
GTAGGTGTCATTCTATTCTGGGGGGTGGGGTGGGGCAGGACAGCAAGGGGGAGGATTGGGAAGACAATAG
CAGGCATGCTGGGGATGCGGTGGGCTCTATGGATAACTTCGTATAGCATACATTATACGAAGTTATTTGG
TATGGCTTTTTCCCCGTATCCCCCCAGGTGTCTGCAGGCTCAAAGAGCAGCGAGAAGCGTTCAGAGGAAA
GCGATCCCGTGCCACCTTCCCCGTGCCCGGGCTGTCCCCGCACGCTGCCGGCTCGGGGATGCGGGGGGAG
CGCCGGACCGGAGCGGAGCCCCGGGCGGCTCGCTGCTGCCCCCTAGCGGGGGAGGGACGTAATTACATCC
CTGGGGGCTTTGGGGGGGGGCTGTCCCTGATTCTATAACAAGAAAATATATATATAATAAGTTATCACGT
AAGTAGAACATGAAATAACAATATAATTATCGTATGAGTTAAATCTTAAAAGTCACGTAAAAGATAATCA
TGCGTCATTTTGACTCACGCGGTCGTTATAGTTCAAAATCAGTGACACTTACCGCATTGACAAGCACGCC
TCACGGGAGCTCCAAGCGGCGACTGAGATGTCCTAAATGCACAGCGACGGATTCGCGCTATTTAGAAAGA
GAGAGCAATATTTCAAGAATGCATGCGTCAATTTTACGCAGACTATCTTTCTAGGGTTAATCTAGCTGCA
TCAGGATCATATCGTCGGGTCTTTTTTCCGGCTCAGTCATCGCCCAAGCTGGCGCTATCTGGGCATCGGG
GAGGAAGAAGCCCGTGCCTTTTCCCGCGAGGTTGAAGCGGCATGGAAAGAGTTTGCCGAGGATGACTGCT
GCTGCATTGACGTTGAGCGAAAACGCACGTTTACCATGATGATTCGGGAAGGTGTGGCCATGCACGCCTT
TAACGGTGAACTGTTCGTTCAGGCCACCTGGGATACCAGTTCGTCGCGGCTTTTCCGGACACAGTTCCGG
ATGGTCAGCCCGAAGCGCATCAGCAACCCGAACAATACCGGCGACAGCCGGAACTGCCGTGCCGGTGTGC
AGATTAATGACAGCGGTGCGGCGCTGGGATATTACGTCAGCGAGGACGGGTATCCTGGCTGGATGCCGCA
GAAATGGACATGGATACCCCGTGAGTTACCCGGCGGGCGCGCTTGGCGTAATCATGGTCATAGCTGTTTC
CTGTGTGAAATTGTTATCCGCTCACAATTCCACACAACATACGAGCCGGAAGCATAAAGTGTAAAGCCTG
GGGTGCCTAATGAGTGAGCTAACTCACATTAATTGCGTTGCGCTCACTGCCCGCTTTCCAGTCGGGAAAC
CTGTCGTGCCAGCTGCATTAATGAATCGGCCAACGCGCGGGGAGAGGCGGTTTGCGTATTGGGCGCTCTT
CCGCTTCCTCGCTCACTGACTCGCTGCGCTCGGTCGTTCGGCTGCGGCGAGCGGTATCAGCTCACTCAAA
GGCGGTAATACGGTTATCCACAGAATCAGGGGATAACGCAGGAAAGAACATGTGAGCAAAAGGCCAGCAA
AAGGCCAGGAACCGTAAAAAGGCCGCGTTGCTGGCGTTTTTCCATAGGCTCCGCCCCCCTGACGAGCATC
ACAAAAATCGACGCTCAAGTCAGAGGTGGCGAAACCCGACAGGACTATAAAGATACCAGGCGTTTCCCCC
TGGAAGCTCCCTCGTGCGCTCTCCTGTTCCGACCCTGCCGCTTACCGGATACCTGTCCGCCTTTCTCCCT
TCGGGAAGCGTGGCGCTTTCTCATAGCTCACGCTGTAGGTATCTCAGTTCGGTGTAGGTCGTTCGCTCCA
AGCTGGGCTGTGTGCACGAACCCCCCGTTCAGCCCGACCGCTGCGCCTTATCCGGTAACTATCGTCTTGA
GTCCAACCCGGTAAGACACGACTTATCGCCACTGGCAGCAGCCACTGGTAACAGGATTAGCAGAGCGAGG
TATGTAGGCGGTGCTACAGAGTTCTTGAAGTGGTGGCCTAACTACGGCTACACTAGAAGGACAGTATTTG
GTATCTGCGCTCTGCTGAAGCCAGTTACCTTCGGAAAAAGAGTTGGTAGCTCTTGATCCGGCAAACAAAC
CACCGCTGGTAGCGGTGGTTTTTTTGTTTGCAAGCAGCAGATTACGCGCAGAAAAAAAGGATCTCAAGAA
GATCCTTTGATCTTTTCTACGGGGTCTGACGCTCAGTGGAACGAAAACTCACGTTAAGGGATTTTGGTCA
TGAGATTATCAAAAAGGATCTTCACCTAGATCCTTTTAAATTAAAAATGAAGTTTTAAATCAATCTAAAG
TATATATGAGTAAACTTGGTCTGACAGTTACCAATGCTTAATCAGTGAGGCACCTATCTCAGCGATCTGT
CTATTTCGTTCATCCATAGTTGCCTGACTCCCCGTCGTGTAGATAACTACGATACGGGAGGGCTTACCAT
CTGGCCCCAGTGCTGCAATGATACCGCGAGACCCACGCTCACCGGCTCCAGATTTATCAGCAATAAACCA
GCCAGCCGGAAGGGCCGAGCGCAGAAGTGGTCCTGCAACTTTATCCGCCTCCATCCAGTCTATTAATTGT
TGCCGGGAAGCTAGAGTAAGTAGTTCGCCAGTTAATAGTTTGCGCAACGTTGTTGCCATTGCTACAGGCA
TCGTGGTGTCACGCTCGTCGTTTGGTATGGCTTCATTCAGCTCCGGTTCCCAACGATCAAGGCGAGTTAC
ATGATCCCCCATGTTGTGCAAAAAAGCGGTTAGCTCCTTCGGTCCTCCGATCGTTGTCAGAAGTAAGTTG
GCCGCAGTGTTATCACTCATGGTTATGGCAGCACTGCATAATTCTCTTACTGTCATGCCATCCGTAAGAT
GCTTTTCTGTGACTGGTGAGTACTCAACCAAGTCATTCTGAGAATAGTGTATGCGGCGACCGAGTTGCTC
TTGCCCGGCGTCAATACGGGATAATACCGCGCCACATAGCAGAACTTTAAAAGTGCTCATCATTGGAAAA
CGTTCTTCGGGGCGAAAACTCTCAAGGATCTTACCGCTGTTGAGATCCAGTTCGATGTAACCCACTCGTG
CACCCAACTGATCTTCAGCATCTTTTACTTTCACCAGCGTTTCTGGGTGAGCAAAAACAGGAAGGCAAAA
TGCCGCAAAAAAGGGAATAAGGGCGACACGGAAATGTTGAATACTCATACTCTTCCTTTTTCAATATTAT
TGAAGCATTTATCAGGGTTATTGTCTCATGAGCGGATACATATTTGAATGTATTTAGAAAAATAAACAAA
TAGGGGTTCCGCGCACATTTCCCCGAAAAGTGCCACCTAAATTGTAAGCGTTAATATTTTGTTAAAATTC
GCGTTAAATTTTTGTTAAATCAGCTCATTTTTTAACCAATAGGCCGAAATCGGCAAAATCCCTTATAAAT
CAAAAGAATAGACCGAGATAGGGT
[37 nt withheld, positions 9825-9861]
AAAGAACGTGGACTCCAACGTCAAAGG
[49 nt withheld, positions 9889-9937]
T
[91 nt withheld, positions 9939-10029]
G
[124 nt withheld, positions 10031-10154]
CCCATTCGCCATTCAGGCTGCGCAACTGTTGGGAAGGGCGATCGGTGCGGGCCTCTTCGCTATTACGCCA
GCTGGCGAAAGGGGGATGTGCTGCAAGGCGATTAAGTTGGGTAACGCCAGGGTTTTCCCAGTCACGACGT
TGTAAAACGACGGCCAGTGAGCGCGCCTCGTTCATTCACGTTTTTGAACCCGTGGAGGACGGGCAGACTC
GCGGTGCAAATGTGTTTTACAGCGTGATGGAGCAGATGAAGATGCTCGACACGCTGCAGAACACGCAGCT
AGATTAACCCTAGAAAGATAATCATATTGTGACGTACGTTAAAGATAATCATGTGTAAAATTGACGCATG
TGTTTTATCGGTCTGTATATCGAGGTTTATTTATTAATTTGAATAGATATTAAGTTTTATTATATTTACA
CTTACATACTAATAATAAATTCAACAAACAATTTATTTATGTTTATTTATTTATTAAAAAAAACAAAAAC
TCAAAATTTCTTCTATAAAGTAACAAAACTTTTATGAGGGACAGCCCCCCCCCAAAGCCCCCAGGGATGT
AATTACGTCCCTCCCCCGCTAGGGGGCAGCAGCGAGCCGCCCGGGGCTCCGCTCCGGTCCGGCGCTCCCC
CCGCATCCCCGAGCCGGCAGCGTGCGGGGACAGCCCGGGCACGGGGAAGGTGGCACGGGATCGCTTTCCT
CTGAACGCTTCTCGCTGCTCTTTGAGCCTGCAGACACCTGGGGGGATACGGGGAAAAGGCCTCCACGGCC
TTAATTAAGGGAGGTGGTCCCTGCAGTTACGCCAATGATAACCCCCGCCAGAAAAATCTTAGTAGCCTTC
CCTTTTTGTTTTCCGTGCCCCAACTCGGCGGATTGACTCGGCCCCTTCCGGAAACACCCGAATCAACTTC
TAGTCAAATTATTGTTCACGCCGCAATGACCCACCCCTGGCCCGCGTCTGTGGAACTGACCCCTGGTGTA
CAGGAGAGTTCGCTGCTGAAAGTGGTCCCAAAGGGGTACTAGTTTTTAAGCTCCCAACTCCCCCTCCCCC
AGCGTCTGGAGGATTCCACACCCTCGCACCGCAGGGGCGAGGAAGTGGGCGGAGTCCGGTTTTGGCGCCA
GCCGCTGAGGCTGCCAAGCAGAAAAGCCACCGCTGAGGAGACTCCGGTCACTGTCCTCGCCCCGCCTCCC
CCTTCCCTCCCCTTGGGGACCACCGGGCGCCACGCCGCGAACGGTAAGTGCCGCGGTCGTCGGCGCCTCC
GCCCTCCCCCTAGGGCCCCAATTCCCAGCGGGCGCGGCGCGCGGCCCCTCCCCCCGCCGGGCGCGCGCCC
GCTGCCCCGCCCTTCGTGGCCGCCCGGCGTGGGCGGTGCCACCCCTCCCCCCGGCGGCCCCGCGCGCAGC
TCCCGGCTCCCTCCCCCTTCGGATGTGGCTTGAGCTGTAGGCGCGGAGGGTACCAGTTTACTCCCTATCA
GTGATAGAGAACGTATGAAGAGTTTACTCCCTATCAGTGATAGAGAACGTATGCAGACTTTACTCCCTAT
CAGTGATAGAGAACGTATAAGGAGTTTACTCCCTATCAGTGATAGAGAACGTATGACCAGTTTACTCCCT
ATCAGTGATAGAGAACGTATCTACAGTTTACTCCCTATCAGTGATAGAGAACGTATATCCAGTTTACTCC
CTATCAGTGATAGAGAACGTATAAGCTTTAGGCGTGTACGGTGGGCGCCTATAAAAGCAGAGCTCGTTTA
GTGAACCGTCAGATCGCCTGGAGCAATTCCACAACACTTTTGTCTTATACCAACTTTCCGTACCACTTCC
TACCCTCGTAAAGGATCCGCCGCCACCATGTTTGTGAAGTCTGAAACACTGGAACTTAAAGAAGAGGAAG
ATGTCTTGGTTTTGCTGGGCTCTGCAGCACCAGCGCTCGCCGCTTTGACGCCTTTGAGTAGTTCCGCTGA
TGAGGAAGAAGAAGAAGAACCCGGAGCATCCGGTGGTGCTCGCCGCCAAAGAGGAGCAGAAGCTGGACAA
GGAGCTCGCGGCGGTGTCGCAGCCGGGGCAGAAGGTTGTAGGCCAGCCAGGTTGCTCGGGTTGGTGCATG
ACTGTAAGAGGAGACCGAGCAGGGCAAGGGCTGTGAGTAGAGGTGCTAAAACTGCAGAAACTGTCCAAAG
AATTAAGAAGACTAGACGACTTAAAGCTAATAATAGGGAACGCAATAGGATGCATAATCTGAATGCCGCC
CTCGATGCCCTTAGAGAAGTACTGCCAACTTTTCCTGAAGATGCAAAACTGACAAAGATTGAAACTCTCC
GTTTTGCACATAATTATATTTGGGCTTTGACTGAAACACTCCGGCTTGCAGACCATTGTGGTGGTGGCGG
AGGAGGTCTTCCAGGCGCCCTGTTTAGCGAAGCCGTCCTCTTGGCCCCTGGTGGAGCGTCAGCTGCTCTC
TCTTCCTCAGGCGATGCACCGGCCCCAGCTTCAACCTGGTCATGTACAAATGCCCCAGCCCCAAGCAGTA
GCGTTAGCTCTAACTCAACAGCCCCTTATAGTTGTACCCTCGCACCGGCAGCCCCTGCGGGTAGTGATAT
GGATTACTGGCAACCTCCTCCACCGGATAAACATCGTTACGCCCCACATTTGCCAATCGCGCGAGACTGC
ATTCTGTAAGTTAACGTTTAAACTCGCGAATCGATCGCCCACCCCAACTTGTTTATTGCAGCTTATAATG
GTTACAAATAAAGCAATAGCATCACAAATTTCACAAATAAAGCATTTTTTTCACTGCATTCTAGTTGTGG
TTTGTCCAAACTCATCAATGTATCTTATCATGTCTGTATACCGTCGACCTCTAGCTAGAGCTTGGCGTAA
TCATGGTCATAGCTGTTTCCTGTGTGAAATTGTTATCCGCTCACAATTCCACACAACATACGAGCCGGAA
GCATAAAGTGTAAAGCCTGGGGTGCCTAATGAGTGAGCTAACTCACATTAATTGCGTTGCGCTCACTGCC
CGCTTTCCAGTCGGGAAACCTGTCGTGCCAGCTGCATTAATGAATCGGCCAACGC
